Addgene plasmid #111626: pMIH-TOMM20-Halo
Purpose: Fusion protein used to visualise mitochondria upon the addition of Halo specific dye, has hygromycin selection
Depositing lab: Benjamin Kile. Depositing organization: Walter and Eliza Hall Institute of Medical Research. Publication: BAK/BAX macropores facilitate mitochondrial herniation and mtDNA efflux during apoptosis. McArthur K, Whitehead LW, Heddleston JM, Li L, Padman BS, Oorschot V, Geoghegan ND, Chappaz S, Davidson S, San Chin H, Lane RM, Dramicanin M, Saunders TL, Sugiana C, Lessene R, Osellame LD, Chew TL, Dewson G, Lazarou M, Ramm G, Lessene G, Ryan MT, Rogers KL, van Delft MF, Kile BT. Science. 2018 Feb 23;359(6378). pii: 359/6378/eaao6047. doi: 10.1126/science.aao6047. PubMed 29472455.
Backbone
  Vector backbone: pMIH/MSCV-IRES-hygro
  Backbone manufacturer: Mark Van Delft
  Backbone size w/o insert (bp): 6969
  Total vector size (bp): 8340
  Vector type: Mammalian Expression, Retroviral
  Selectable markers: Hygromycin
Growth in bacteria
  Bacterial resistance: Ampicillin, 100 μg/mL
  Growth temperature: 37°C
  Growth strain: NEB Stable
  Copy number: Unknown
Gene/Insert
  Gene/Insert name: TOMM20
  Species: M. musculus (mouse)
  Insert size (bp): 2782
  GenBank ID: NM_014765.2
  Entrez Gene: Tomm20 (a.k.a. 1810060K07Rik, BB284719, Gm19268, MAS20, MOM19, TOM20, mKIAA0016)
  Promoter: MSCV
  Tag / fusion protein: HaloTag (C terminal on insert)
  Cloning method: Restriction Enzyme; 5′ cloning site BglII (not destroyed); 3′ cloning site XhoI (not destroyed)
  Sequencing primers: 5′ gaacctcctcgttcgaccc
Resource information
  A portion of this plasmid was derived from a plasmid made by: Backbone provided by Dr Mark Van Delft & Prof David Huang. TOMM20 insert synthesised by Genscript (NM_014765.2). HaloTag purchased from Promega #G7721 pHTN.
Terms and licenses: Academic/Nonprofit Terms; Industry Terms: Not Available to Industry
How to cite: pMIH-TOMM20-Halo was a gift from Benjamin Kile (Addgene plasmid # 111626 ; http://n2t.net/addgene:111626 ; RRID:Addgene_111626)
