[The description below was written by a language model from this plasmid's Addgene catalogue record and pLannotate feature annotations shown in this document.]
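Description:
pMIH-TOMM20-Halo is an MSCV-based gammaretroviral expression plasmid built on the pMIH (MSCV-IRES-hygro) backbone, intended for stable delivery of a mitochondrial outer-membrane marker into mammalian cells. In bacteria it is maintained through a high-copy ColE1/pUC-type origin and an ampicillin resistance gene driven by its own bla promoter. Short fragments of lac, rop, bom, tetracycline-resistance and env sequences in the annotation appear to be leftovers of earlier cloning vectors rather than functional parts.

The retroviral unit is bounded by murine embryonic stem cell virus 5' and 3' LTRs. The 5' LTR acts as the promoter, and the downstream Ψ packaging signal and truncated, start-codon-less gag region allow the transcript to be packaged into virions when packaging functions are supplied in trans. The TOMM20 coding sequence, cloned between BglII and XhoI sites, is joined through a short polylinker remnant to a C-terminal HaloTag. HaloTag is a modified bacterial dehalogenase that bonds covalently to chloroalkane ligands, so adding a cell-permeable Halo dye labels mitochondria. An EMCV IRES follows the fusion and drives translation of a hygromycin resistance gene from the same transcript, which links drug selection of transduced cells to expression of the fusion.

The record has some inconsistencies. The catalogue lists the insert species as mouse, but the cited reference accession and the sequence annotation both match human TOMM20. The stated insert size is also larger than the annotated TOMM20-HaloTag region, and the sequenced length is slightly longer than the listed total. The associated publication concerns mitochondrial herniation and mtDNA release during apoptosis, consistent with use of the construct for imaging mitochondria.
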