Features (pLannotate 1.2.2; 22 found; start..end, strand, type, name):
      1..342     +  misc_feature   MESV Ψ: packaging signal of murine embryonic stem cell virus
    409..825     +  CDS            gag (truncated): truncated Moloney murine leukemia virus (MMLV) gag gene lacking the start codon
    844..1278    +  CDS            TOMM20: TOM20_HUMAN - Also known as KIAA0016. Experimental evidence at protein level: Swiss-Prot protein existence level 1. Central component of the receptor complex responsible for the recognition and translocation of cytosolically synthesized mitochondrial preproteins. Together with TOM22 functions as the transit peptide receptor at the surface of the mitochondrion outer membrane and facilitates the movement of preproteins into the TOM40 translocation pore (By similarity). Required for the translocation across the mitochondrial outer membrane of cytochrome P450 monooxygenases. From Homo sapiens (Hum
   1278..1311    +  misc_feature   MCS (fragment): multiple cloning site
   1312..2202    +  CDS            HaloTag®: modified bacterial dehalogenase that forms covalent bonds with chloroalkane derivatives
   2330..2792    +  misc_feature   IRES: internal ribosome entry site (IRES) of the encephalomyocarditis virus (EMCV)
   2830..3850    +  CDS            HygR (fragment): aminoglycoside phosphotransferase from E. coli; aph(4)-Ia; confers resistance to hygromycin
   3868..4140    +  CDS            yokD (fragment): YOKD_BACSU - Experimental evidence at protein level: Swiss-Prot protein existence level 1. May contribute to antibiotic resistance. From Bacillus subtilis (strain 168).
   4185..4699    +  LTR            3' LTR: 3' long terminal repeat from murine embryonic stem cell virus
   4861..4877    -  protein_bind   lac operator: The lac repressor binds to the lac operator to inhibit transcription in E. coli. This inhibition can be relieved by adding lactose or isopropyl-β-D-thiogalactopyranoside (IPTG). lac repressor encoded by lacI
   4885..4915    -  promoter       lac promoter: promoter for the E. coli lac operon
   4930..4951    -  protein_bind   CAP binding site: CAP binding activates transcription in the presence of cAMP. E. coli catabolite activator protein
   4964..5056    -  CDS            lacI (fragment): lac repressor; lacI; The lac repressor binds to the lac operator to inhibit transcription in E. coli. This inhibition can be relieved by adding lactose or isopropyl-β-D-thiogalactopyranoside (IPTG).
   5239..5827    -  rep_origin     ori: high-copy-number ColE1/pMB1/pBR322/pUC origin of replication
   5998..6858    -  CDS            AmpR: β-lactamase; bla; confers resistance to ampicillin, carbenicillin, and related antibiotics
   6859..6963    -  promoter       AmpR promoter: bla
   7058..7093    +  CDS            rop (fragment): Rop protein, which maintains plasmids at low copy number; rop
   7195..7294    +  misc_feature   bom (fragment): basis of mobility region from pBR322
   7300..7449    -  CDS            lacZα (fragment): LacZα fragment of β-galactosidase; lacZ fragment
   7449..7650    -  CDS            TcR (fragment): tetracycline efflux protein; tet; confers resistance to tetracycline
   7651..7749    +  CDS            env (fragment): murine leukemia virus gPr80 envelope polyprotein precursor; env; proteolytically cleaved into gp70SU and p15TM subunits
   7791..8307    +  LTR            5' LTR: 5' long terminal repeat from murine embryonic stem cell virus
>Addgene plasmid #111626 | pMIH-TOMM20-Halo | addgene full sequence | sequence record 232042 | Addgene NGS Result
AAGCTGGCCAGCGGTCGTTTCGTGTCTGTCTCTGTCTTTGTGCGTGTTTGTGCCGGCATCTAATGTTTGC
GCCTGCGTCTGTACTAGTTAGCTAACTAGCTCTGTATCTGGCGGACCCGTGGTGGAACTGACGAGTTCTG
AACACCCGGCCGCAACCCTGGGAGACGTCCCAGGGACTTTGGGGGCCGTTTTTGTGGCCCGACCTGAGGA
AGGGAGTCGATGTGGAATCCGACCCCGTCAGGATATGTGGTTCTGGTAGGAGACGAGAACCTAAAACAGT
TCCCGCCTCCGTCTGAATTTTTGCTTTCGGTTTGGAACCGAAGCCGCGCGTCTTGTCTGCTGCAGCGCTG
CAGCATCGTTCTGTGTTGTCTCTGTCTGACTGTGTTTCTGTATTTGTCTGAAAATTAGGGCCAGACTGTT
ACCACTCCCTTAAGTTTGACCTTAGGTCACTGGAAAGATGTCGAGCGGATCGCTCACAACCAGTCGGTAG
ATGTCAAGAAGAGACGTTGGGTTACCTTCTGCTCTGCAGAATGGCCAACCTTTAACGTCGGATGGCCGCG
AGACGGCACCTTTAACCGAGACCTCATCACCCAGGTTAAGATCAAGGTCTTTTCACCTGGCCCGCATGGA
CACCCAGACCAGGTCCCCTACATCGTGACCTGGGAAGCCTTGGCTTTTGACCCCCCTCCCTGGGTCAAGC
CCTTTGTACACCCTAAGCCTCCGCCTCCTCTTCCTCCATCCGCCCCGTCTCTCCCCCTTGAACCTCCTCG
TTCGACCCCGCCTCGATCCTCCCTTTATCCAGCCCTCACTCCTTCTCTAGGCGCCGGAATTAGATCTGCC
ACCATGGTGGGTCGGAACAGCGCCATCGCCGCCGGTGTATGCGGGGCCCTTTTCATTGGGTACTGCATCT
ACTTCGACCGCAAAAGACGAAGTGACCCCAACTTCAAGAACAGGCTTCGAGAACGAAGAAAGAAACAGAA
GCTTGCCAAGGAGAGAGCTGGGCTTTCCAAGTTACCTGACCTTAAAGATGCTGAAGCTGTTCAGAAGTTC
TTCCTTGAAGAAATACAGCTTGGTGAAGAGTTACTAGCTCAAGGTGAATATGAGAAGGGCGTAGACCATC
TGACAAATGCAATTGCTGTGTGTGGACAGCCACAGCAGTTACTGCAGGTCTTACAGCAAACTCTTCCACC
ACCAGTGTTCCAGATGCTTCTGACTAAGCTCCCAACAATTAGTCAGAGAATTGTAAGTGCTCAGAGCTTG
GCTGAAGATGATGTGGAAGTCGACGGTACCGCGGGCCCGGGATCCACCGGTATGGCAGAAATCGGTACTG
GCTTTCCATTCGACCCCCATTATGTGGAAGTCCTGGGCGAGCGCATGCACTACGTCGATGTTGGTCCGCG
CGATGGCACCCCTGTGCTGTTCCTGCACGGTAACCCGACCTCCTCCTACGTGTGGCGCAACATCATCCCG
CATGTTGCACCGACCCATCGCTGCATTGCTCCAGACCTGATCGGTATGGGCAAATCCGACAAACCAGACC
TGGGTTATTTCTTCGACGACCACGTCCGCTTCATGGATGCCTTCATCGAAGCCCTGGGTCTGGAAGAGGT
CGTCCTGGTCATTCACGACTGGGGCTCCGCTCTGGGTTTCCACTGGGCCAAGCGCAATCCAGAGCGCGTC
AAAGGTATTGCATTTATGGAGTTCATCCGCCCTATCCCGACCTGGGACGAATGGCCAGAATTTGCCCGCG
AGACCTTCCAGGCCTTCCGCACCACCGACGTCGGCCGCAAGCTGATCATCGATCAGAACGTTTTTATCGA
GGGTACGCTGCCGATGGGTGTCGTCCGCCCGCTGACTGAAGTCGAGATGGACCATTACCGCGAGCCGTTC
CTGAATCCTGTTGACCGCGAGCCACTGTGGCGCTTCCCAAACGAGCTGCCAATCGCCGGTGAGCCAGCGA
ACATCGTCGCGCTGGTCGAAGAATACATGGACTGGCTGCACCAGTCCCCTGTCCCGAAGCTGCTGTTCTG
GGGCACCCCAGGCGTTCTGATCCCACCGGCCGAAGCCGCTCGCCTGGCCAAAAGCCTGCCTAACTGCAAG
GCTGTGGACATCGGCCCGGGTCTGAATCTGCTGCAAGAAGACAACCCGGACCTGATCGGCAGCGAGATCG
CGCGCTGGCTGTCGACGCTTGAAATTTCCGGCTGACTCGAGGTTAACGAATTCCGCCCTCCCCCCCCCCT
AACGTTACTGGCCGAAGCCGCTTGGAATAAGGCCGGTGTGCGTTTGTCTATATGTTATTTTCCACCATAT
TGCCGTCTTTTGGCAATGTGAGGGCCCGGAAACCTGGCCCTGTCTTCTTGACGAGCATTCCTAGGGGTCT
TTCCCCTCTCGCCAAAGGAATGCAAGGTCTGTTGAATGTCGTGAAGGAAGCAGTTCCTCTGGAAGCTTCT
TGAAGACAAACAACGTCTGTAGCGACCCTTTGCAGGCAGCGGAACCCCCCACCTGGCGACAGGTGCCTCT
GCGGCCAAAAGCCACGTGTATAAGATACACCTGCAAAGGCGGCACAACCCCAGTGCCACGTTGTGAGTTG
GATAGTTGTGGAAAGAGTCAAATGGCTCTCCTCAAGCGTATTCAACAAGGGGCTGAAGGATGCCCAGAAG
GTACCCCATTGTATGGGATCTGATCTGGGGCCTCGGTGCACATGCTTTACATGTGTTTAGTCGAGGTTAA
AAAAACGTCTAGGCCCCCCGAACCACGGGGACGTGGTTTTCCTTTGAAAAACACGATGATAAGCTTGCCA
CAACCCGTACCAAAGATGGATAGATCCGGAAAGCCTGAACTCACCGCGACGTCTGTCGAGAAGTTTCTGA
TCGAAAAGTTCGACAGCGTCTCCGACCTGATGCAGCTCTCGGAGGGCGAAGAATCTCGTGCTTTCAGCTT
CGATGTAGGAGGGCGTGGATATGTCCTGCGGGTAAATAGCTGCGCCGATGGTTTCTACAAAGATCGTTAT
GTTTATCGGCACTTTGCATCGGCCGCGCTCCCGATTCCGGAAGTGCTTGACATTGGGGAATTCAGCGAGA
GCCTGACCTATTGCATCTCCCGCCGTGCACAGGGTGTCACGTTGCAAGACCTGCCTGAAACCGAACTGCC
CGCTGTTCTGCAGCCGGTCGCGGAGGCCATGGATGCGATCGCTGCGGCCGATCTTAGCCAGACGAGCGGG
TTCGGCCCATTCGGACCGCAAGGAATCGGTCAATACACTACATGGCGTGATTTCATATGCGCGATTGCTG
ATCCCCATGTGTATCACTGGCAAACTGTGATGGACGACACCGTCAGTGCGTCCGTCGCGCAGGCTCTCGA
TGAGCTGATGCTTTGGGCCGAGGACTGCCCCGAAGTCCGGCACCTCGTGCACGCGGATTTCGGCTCCAAC
AATGTCCTGACGGACAATGGCCGCATAACAGCGGTCATTGACTGGAGCGAGGCGATGTTCGGGGATTCCC
AATACGAGGTCGCCAACATCTTCTTCTGGAGGCCGTGGTTGGCTTGTATGGAGCAGCAGACGCGCTACTT
CGAGCGGAGGCATCCGGAGCTTGCAGGATCGCCGCGGCTCCGGGCGTATATGCTCCGCATTGGTCTTGAC
CAACTCTATCAGAGCTTGGTTGACGGCAATTTCGATGATGCAGCTTGGGCGCAGGGTCGATGCGACGCAA
TCGTCCGATCCGGAGCCGGGACTGTCGGGCGTACACAAATCGCCCGCAGAAGCGCGGCCGTCTGGACCGA
TGGCTGTGTAGAAGTACTCGCCGATAGTGGAAACCGACGCCCCAGCACTCGTCCGAGGGCAAAGGAATAG
AGTAGATGCCGACCGAACAAGAGCTGATTTCGAGAACGCCTCAGCCAGCAACTCGCGCGAGCCTAGCAAG
GCAAATGCGAGAGAACGGCCTTACGCTTGGTGGCACAGTTCTCGTCCACAGTTCGCTAAGCTCGCTCGGC
TGGGTCGCGGGAGGGCCGGTCGCAGTGATTCAGGCCCTTCTGGATTGTGTTGGTCCCCAGGGCACGATTG
TCATGCCCACGCACTCGGGTGATCTGACTGATCCCGCAGATTGGAGATCGCCGCCCGTGCCTGCCGATTG
GGTGCAGATCCGATAAAATAAAAGATTTTATTTAGTCTCCAGAAAAAGGGGGGAATGAAAGACCCCACCT
GTAGGTTTGGCAAGCTAGCTTAAGTAACGCCATTTTGCAAGGCATGGAAAATACATAACTGAGAATAGAG
AAGTTCAGATCAAGGTTAGGAACAGAGAGACAGCAGAATATGGGCCAAACAGGATATCTGTGGTAAGCAG
TTCCTGCCCCGGCTCAGGGCCAAGAACAGATGGTCCCCAGATGCGGTCCCGCCCTCAGCAGTTTCTAGAG
AACCATCAGATGTTTCCAGGGTGCCCCAAGGACCTGAAATGACCCTGTGCCTTATTTGAACTAACCAATC
AGTTCGCTTCTCGCTTCTGTTCGCGCGCTTCTGCTCCCCGAGCTCAATAAAAGAGCCCACAACCCCTCAC
TCGGCGCGCCAGTCCTCCGATAGACTGCGTCGCCCGGGTACCCGTGTATCCAATAAACCCTCTTGCAGTT
GCATCCGACTTGTGGTCTCGCTGTTCCTTGGGAGGGTCTCCTCTGAGTGATTGACTACCCGTCAGCGGGG
GTCTTTCATGGGTAACAGTTTCTTGAAGTTGGAGAACAACATTCTGAGGGTAGGAGTCGAATATTAAGTA
ATCCTGACTCAATTAGCCACTGTTTTGAATCCACATACTCCAATACTCCTGAAATAGTTCATTATGGACA
GCGCAGAAAGAGCTGGGGAGAATTGTGAAATTGTTATCCGCTCACAATTCCACACAACATACGAGCCGGA
AGCATAAAGTGTAAAGCCTGGGGTGCCTAATGAGTGAGCTAACTCACATTAATTGCGTTGCGCTCACTGC
CCGCTTTCCAGTCGGGAAACCTGTCGTGCCAGCTGCATTAATGAATCGGCCAACGCGCGGGGAGAGGCGG
TTTGCGTATTGGGCGCTCTTCCGCTTCCTCGCTCACTGACTCGCTGCGCTCGGTCGTTCGGCTGCGGCGA
GCGGTATCAGCTCACTCAAAGGCGGTAATACGGTTATCCACAGAATCAGGGGATAACGCAGGAAAGAACA
TGTGAGCAAAAGGCCAGCAAAAGGCCAGGAACCGTAAAAAGGCCGCGTTGCTGGCGTTTTTCCATAGGCT
CCGCCCCCCTGACGAGCATCACAAAAATCGACGCTCAAGTCAGAGGTGGCGAAACCCGACAGGACTATAA
AGATACCAGGCGTTTCCCCCTGGAAGCTCCCTCGTGCGCTCTCCTGTTCCGACCCTGCCGCTTACCGGAT
ACCTGTCCGCCTTTCTCCCTTCGGGAAGCGTGGCGCTTTCTCATAGCTCACGCTGTAGGTATCTCAGTTC
GGTGTAGGTCGTTCGCTCCAAGCTGGGCTGTGTGCACGAACCCCCCGTTCAGCCCGACCGCTGCGCCTTA
TCCGGTAACTATCGTCTTGAGTCCAACCCGGTAAGACACGACTTATCGCCACTGGCAGCAGCCACTGGTA
ACAGGATTAGCAGAGCGAGGTATGTAGGCGGTGCTACAGAGTTCTTGAAGTGGTGGCCTAACTACGGCTA
CACTAGAAGAACAGTATTTGGTATCTGCGCTCTGCTGAAGCCAGTTACCTTCGGAAAAAGAGTTGGTAGC
TCTTGATCCGGCAAACAAACCACCGCTGGTAGCGGTGGTTTTTTTGTTTGCAAGCAGCAGATTACGCGCA
GAAAAAAAGGATCTCAAGAAGATCCTTTGATCTTTTCTACGGGGTCTGACGCTCAGTGGAACGAAAACTC
ACGTTAAGGGATTTTGGTCATGAGATTATCAAAAAGGATCTTCACCTAGATCCTTTTAAATTAAAAATGA
AGTTTTAAATCAATCTAAAGTATATATGAGTAAACTTGGTCTGACAGTTACCAATGCTTAATCAGTGAGG
CACCTATCTCAGCGATCTGTCTATTTCGTTCATCCATAGTTGCCTGACTCCCCGTCGTGTAGATAACTAC
GATACGGGAGGGCTTACCATCTGGCCCCAGTGCTGCAATGATACCGCGAGACCCACGCTCACCGGCTCCA
GATTTATCAGCAATAAACCAGCCAGCCGGAAGGGCCGAGCGCAGAAGTGGTCCTGCAACTTTATCCGCCT
CCATCCAGTCTATTAATTGTTGCCGGGAAGCTAGAGTAAGTAGTTCGCCAGTTAATAGTTTGCGCAACGT
TGTTGCCATTGCTACAGGCATCGTGGTGTCACGCTCGTCGTTTGGTATGGCTTCATTCAGCTCCGGTTCC
CAACGATCAAGGCGAGTTACATGATCCCCCATGTTGTGCAAAAAAGCGGTTAGCTCCTTCGGTCCTCCGA
TCGTTGTCAGAAGTAAGTTGGCCGCAGTGTTATCACTCATGGTTATGGCAGCACTGCATAATTCTCTTAC
TGTCATGCCATCCGTAAGATGCTTTTCTGTGACTGGTGAGTACTCAACCAAGTCATTCTGAGAATAGTGT
ATGCGGCGACCGAGTTGCTCTTGCCCGGCGTCAATACGGGATAATACCGCGCCACATAGCAGAACTTTAA
AAGTGCTCATCATTGGAAAACGTTCTTCGGGGCGAAAACTCTCAAGGATCTTACCGCTGTTGAGATCCAG
TTCGATGTAACCCACTCGTGCACCCAACTGATCTTCAGCATCTTTTACTTTCACCAGCGTTTCTGGGTGA
GCAAAAACAGGAAGGCAAAATGCCGCAAAAAAGGGAATAAGGGCGACACGGAAATGTTGAATACTCATAC
TCTTCCTTTTTCAATATTATTGAAGCATTTATCAGGGTTATTGTCTCATGAGCGGATACATATTTGAATG
TATTTAGAAAAATAAACAAATAGGGGTTCCGCGCACATTTCCCCGAAAAGTGCCACCTGACGTCTAAGAA
ACCATTATTATCATGACATTAACCTATAAAAATAGGCGTATCACGAGGCCCTTTCGTCTCGCGCGTTTCG
GTGATGACGGTGAAAACCTCTGACACATGCAGCTCCCGGAGACGGTCACAGCTTGTCTGTAAGCGGATGC
CGGGAGCAGACAAGCCCGTCAGGGCGCGTCAGCGGGTGTTGGCGGGTGTCGGGGCTGGCTTAACTATGCG
GCATCAGAGCAGATTGTACTGAGAGTGCACCATATGCGGTGTGAAATACCGCACAGATGCGTAAGGAGAA
AATACCGCATCAGGCGCCATTCGCCATTCAGGCTGCGCAACTGTTGGGAAGGGCGATCGGTGCGGGCCTC
TTCGCTATTACGCCAGCTGGCGAAAGGGGGATGTGCTGCAAGGCGATTAAGTTGGGTAACGCCAGGGTTT
TCCCAGTCACGACGTTGTAAAACGACGGCGCAAGGAATGGTGCATGCAAGGAGATGGCGCCCAACAGTCC
CCCGGCCACGGGGCCTGCCACCATACCCACGCCGAAACAAGCGCTCATGAGCCCGAAGTGGCGAGCCCGA
TCTTCCCCATCGGTGATGTCGGCGATATAGGCGCCAGCAACCGCACCTGTGGCGCCGGTGATGCCGGCCA
CGATGCGTCCGGCGTAGAGGCGATTAGTCCAATTTGTTAAAGACAGGATATCAGTGGTCCAGGCTCTAGT
TTTGACTCAACAATATCACCAGCTGAAGCCTATAGAGTACGAGCCATAGATAAAATAAAAGATTTTATTT
AGTCTCCAGAAAAAGGGGGGAATGAAAGACCCCACCTGTAGGTTTGGCAAGCTAGCTTAAGTAACGCCAT
TTTGCAAGGCATGGAAAATACATAACTGAGAATAGAGAAGTTCAGATCAAGGTTAGGAACAGAGAGACAG
CAGAATATGGGCCAAACAGGATATCTGTGGTAAGCAGTTCCTGCCCCGGCTCAGGGCCAAGAACAGATGG
TCCCCAGATGCGGTCCCGCCCTCAGCAGTTTCTAGAGAACCATCAGATGTTTCCAGGGTGCCCCAAGGAC
CTGAAATGACCCTGTGCCTTATTTGAACTAACCAATCAGTTCGCTTCTCGCTTCTGTTCGCGCGCTTCTG
CTCCCCGAGCTCAATAAAAGAGCCCACAACCCCTCACTCGGCGCGCCAGTCCTCCGATAGACTGCGTCGC
CCGGGTACCCGTATTCCCAATAAAGCCTCTTGCTGTTTGCATCCGAATCGTGGACTCGCTGATCCTTGGG
AGGGTCTCCTCAGATTGATTGACTGCCCACCTCGGGGGTCTTTCATTTGGAGGTTCCACCGAGATTTGGA
GACCCCTGCCCAGGGACCACCGACCCCCCCGCCGGGAGGT
