>Addgene plasmid #111626 | pMIH-TOMM20-Halo | depositor full sequence | sequence record 226691 | pMIH/MSCV-IRES-hygro containing mouse TOMM20-Halo fusion construct
TGAAAGACCCCACCTGTAGGTTTGGCAAGCTAGCTTAAGTAACGCCATTTTGCAAGGCATGGAAAATACA
TAACTGAGAATAGAGAAGTTCAGATCAAGGTTAGGAACAGAGAGACAGCAGAATATGGGCCAAACAGGAT
ATCTGTGGTAAGCAGTTCCTGCCCCGGCTCAGGGCCAAGAACAGATGGTCCCCAGATGCGGTCCCGCCCT
CAGCAGTTTCTAGAGAACCATCAGATGTTTCCAGGGTGCCCCAAGGACCTGAAATGACCCTGTGCCTTAT
TTGAACTAACCAATCAGTTCGCTTCTCGCTTCTGTTCGCGCGCTTCTGCTCCCCGAGCTCAATAAAAGAG
CCCACAACCCCTCACTCGGCGCGCCAGTCCTCCGATAGACTGCGTCGCCCGGGTACCCGTATTCCCAATA
AAGCCTCTTGCTGTTTGCATCCGAATCGTGGACTCGCTGATCCTTGGGAGGGTCTCCTCAGATTGATTGA
CTGCCCACCTCGGGGGTCTTTCATTTGGAGGTTCCACCGAGATTTGGAGACCCCTGCCCAGGGACCACCG
ACCCCCCCGCCGGGAGGTAAGCTGGCCAGCGGTCGTTTCGTGTCTGTCTCTGTCTTTGTGCGTGTTTGTG
CCGGCATCTAATGTTTGCGCCTGCGTCTGTACTAGTTAGCTAACTAGCTCTGTATCTGGCGGACCCGTGG
TGGAACTGACGAGTTCTGAACACCCGGCCGCAACCCTGGGAGACGTCCCAGGGACTTTGGGGGCCGTTTT
TGTGGCCCGACCTGAGGAAGGGAGTCGATGTGGAATCCGACCCCGTCAGGATATGTGGTTCTGGTAGGAG
ACGAGAACCTAAAACAGTTCCCGCCTCCGTCTGAATTTTTGCTTTCGGTTTGGAACCGAAGCCGCGCGTC
TTGTCTGCTGCAGCGCTGCAGCATCGTTCTGTGTTGTCTCTGTCTGACTGTGTTTCTGTATTTGTCTGAA
AATTAGGGCCAGACTGTTACCACTCCCTTAAGTTTGACCTTAGGTCACTGGAAAGATGTCGAGCGGATCG
CTCACAACCAGTCGGTAGATGTCAAGAAGAGACGTTGGGTTACCTTCTGCTCTGCAGAATGGCCAACCTT
TAACGTCGGATGGCCGCGAGACGGCACCTTTAACCGAGACCTCATCACCCAGGTTAAGATCAAGGTCTTT
TCACCTGGCCCGCATGGACACCCAGACCAGGTCCCCTACATCGTGACCTGGGAAGCCTTGGCTTTTGACC
CCCCTCCCTGGGTCAAGCCCTTTGTACACCCTAAGCCTCCGCCTCCTCTTCCTCCATCCGCCCCGTCTCT
CCCCCTTGAACCTCCTCGTTCGACCCCGCCTCGATCCTCCCTTTATCCAGCCCTCACTCCTTCTCTAGGC
GCCGGAATTAGATCTGCCACCATGGTGGGTCGGAACAGCGCCATCGCCGCCGGTGTATGCGGGGCCCTTT
TCATTGGGTACTGCATCTACTTCGACCGCAAAAGACGAAGTGACCCCAACTTCAAGAACAGGCTTCGAGA
ACGAAGAAAGAAACAGAAGCTTGCCAAGGAGAGAGCTGGGCTTTCCAAGTTACCTGACCTTAAAGATGCT
GAAGCTGTTCAGAAGTTCTTCCTTGAAGAAATACAGCTTGGTGAAGAGTTACTAGCTCAAGGTGAATATG
AGAAGGGCGTAGACCATCTGACAAATGCAATTGCTGTGTGTGGACAGCCACAGCAGTTACTGCAGGTCTT
ACAGCAAACTCTTCCACCACCAGTGTTCCAGATGCTTCTGACTAAGCTCCCAACAATTAGTCAGAGAATT
GTAAGTGCTCAGAGCTTGGCTGAAGATGATGTGGAAGTCGACGGTACCGCGGGCCCGGGATCCACCGGTA
TGGCAGAAATCGGTACTGGCTTTCCATTCGACCCCCATTATGTGGAAGTCCTGGGCGAGCGCATGCACTA
CGTCGATGTTGGTCCGCGCGATGGCACCCCTGTGCTGTTCCTGCACGGTAACCCGACCTCCTCCTACGTG
TGGCGCAACATCATCCCGCATGTTGCACCGACCCATCGCTGCATTGCTCCAGACCTGATCGGTATGGGCA
AATCCGACAAACCAGACCTGGGTTATTTCTTCGACGACCACGTCCGCTTCATGGATGCCTTCATCGAAGC
CCTGGGTCTGGAAGAGGTCGTCCTGGTCATTCACGACTGGGGCTCCGCTCTGGGTTTCCACTGGGCCAAG
CGCAATCCAGAGCGCGTCAAAGGTATTGCATTTATGGAGTTCATCCGCCCTATCCCGACCTGGGACGAAT
GGCCAGAATTTGCCCGCGAGACCTTCCAGGCCTTCCGCACCACCGACGTCGGCCGCAAGCTGATCATCGA
TCAGAACGTTTTTATCGAGGGTACGCTGCCGATGGGTGTCGTCCGCCCGCTGACTGAAGTCGAGATGGAC
CATTACCGCGAGCCGTTCCTGAATCCTGTTGACCGCGAGCCACTGTGGCGCTTCCCAAACGAGCTGCCAA
TCGCCGGTGAGCCAGCGAACATCGTCGCGCTGGTCGAAGAATACATGGACTGGCTGCACCAGTCCCCTGT
CCCGAAGCTGCTGTTCTGGGGCACCCCAGGCGTTCTGATCCCACCGGCCGAAGCCGCTCGCCTGGCCAAA
AGCCTGCCTAACTGCAAGGCTGTGGACATCGGCCCGGGTCTGAATCTGCTGCAAGAAGACAACCCGGACC
TGATCGGCAGCGAGATCGCGCGCTGGCTGTCGACGCTTGAAATTTCCGGCTGACTCGAGTCGAGGTTAAC
GAATTCCGCCCCTCTCCCTCCCCCCCCCCTAACGTTACTGGCCGAAGCCGCTTGGAATAAGGCCGGTGTG
CGTTTGTCTATATGTTATTTTCCACCATATTGCCGTCTTTTGGCAATGTGAGGGCCCGGAAACCTGGCCC
TGTTTTCTTGACGAGCATTCCTAGGGGTCTTTCCCCTCTCGCCAAAGGAATGCAAGGTCTGTTGAATGTC
GTGAAGGAAGCAGTTCCTCTGGAAGCTTCTTGAAGACAAACAACGTCTGTAGCGACCCTTTGCAGGCAGC
GGAACCCCCCACCTGGCGACAGGTGCCTCTGCGGCCAAAAGCCACGTGTATAAGATACACCTGCAAAGGC
GGCACAACCCCAGTGCCACGTTGTGAGTTGGATAGTTGTGGAAAGAGTCAAATGGCTCTCCTCAAGCGTA
TTCAACAAGGGGCTGAAGGATGCCCAGAAGGTACCCCATTGTATGGGATCTGATCTGGGGCCTCGGTGCA
CATGCTTTACATGTGTTTAGTCGAGGTTAAAAAAACGTCTAGGCCCCCCGAACCACGGGGACGTGGTTTT
CCTTTGAAAAACACGATGATAAGCTTGCCACAACCCGTACCAAAGATGGATAGATCCGGAAAGCCTGAAC
TCACCGCGACGTCTGTCGAGAAGTTTCTGATCGAAAAGTTCGACAGCGTCTCCGACCTGATGCAGCTCTC
GGAGGGCGAAGAATCTCGTGCTTTCAGCTTCGATGTAGGAGGGCGTGGATATGTCCTGCGGGTAAATAGC
TGCGCCGATGGTTTCTACAAAGATCGTTATGTTTATCGGCACTTTGCATCGGCCGCGCTCCCGATTCCGG
AAGTGCTTGACATTGGGGAATTCAGCGAGAGCCTGACCTATTGCATCTCCCGCCGTGCACAGGGTGTCAC
GTTGCAAGACCTGCCTGAAACCGAACTGCCCGCTGTTCTGCAGCCGGTCGCGGAGGCCATGGATGCGATC
GCTGCGGCCGATCTTAGCCAGACGAGCGGGTTCGGCCCATTCGGACCGCAAGGAATCGGTCAATACACTA
CATGGCGTGATTTCATATGCGCGATTGCTGATCCCCATGTGTATCACTGGCAAACTGTGATGGACGACAC
CGTCAGTGCGTCCGTCGCGCAGCTCTCGATGAGCTGATGCTTTGGGCCGAGGACTGCCCCGAAGTCCGGC
ACCTCGTGCACGCGGATTTCGGCTCCAACAATGTCCTGACGGACAATGGCCGCATAACAGCGGTCATTGA
CTGGAGCGAGGCGATGTTCGGGGATTCCCAATACGAGGTCGCCAACATCTTCTTCTGGAGGCCGTGGTTG
GCTTGTATGGAGCAGCAGACGCGCTACTTCGAGCGGAGGCATCCGGAGCTTGCAGGATCGCCGCGGCTCC
GGGCGTATATGCTCCGCATTGGTCTTGACCAACTCTATCAGAGCTTGGTTGACGGCAATTTCGATGATGC
AGCTTGGGCGCAGGGTCGATGCGACGCAATCGTCCGATCCGGAGCCGGGACTGTCGGGCGTACACAAATC
GCCCGCAGAAGCGCGGCCGTCTGGACCGATGGCTGTGTAGAAGTACTCGCCGATAGTGGAAACCGACGCC
CCAGCACTCGTCCGAGGGCAAAGGAATAGAGTAGATGCCGACCGAACAAGAGCTGATTTCGAGAACGCCT
CAGCCAGCAACTCGCGCGAGCCTAGCAAGGCAAATGCGAGAGAACGGCCTTACGCTTGGTGGCACAGTTC
TCGTCCACAGTTCGCTAAGCTCGCTCGGCTGGGTCGCGGGAGGGCCGGTCGCAGTGATTCAGGCCCTTCT
GGATTGTGTTGGTCCCCAGGGCACGATTGTCATGCCCACGCACTCGGGTGATCTGACTGATCCCGCAGAT
TGGAGATCGCCGCCCGTGCCTGCCGATTGGGTGCAGATCCGATAAAATAAAAGATTTTATTTAGTCTCCA
GAAAAAGGGGGGAATGAAAGACCCCACCTGTAGGTTTGGCAAGCTAGCTTAAGTAACGCCATTTTGCAAG
GCATGGAAAATACATAACTGAGAATAGAGAAGTTCAGATCAAGGTTAGGAACAGAGAGACAGCAGAATAT
GGGCCAAACAGGATATCTGTGGTAAGCAGTTCCTGCCCCGGCTCAGGGCCAAGAACAGATGGTCCCCAGA
TGCGGTCCCGCCCTCAGCAGTTTCTAGAGAACCATCAGATGTTTCCAGGGTGCCCCAAGGACCTGAAATG
ACCCTGTGCCTTATTTGAACTAACCAATCAGTTCGCTTCTCGCTTCTGTTCGCGCGCTTCTGCTCCCCGA
GCTCAATAAAAGAGCCCACAACCCCTCACTCGGCGCGCCAGTCCTCCGATAGACTGCGTCGCCCGGGTAC
CCGTGTATCCAATAAACCCTCTTGCAGTTGCATCCGACTTGTGGTCTCGCTGTTCCTTGGGAGGGTCTCC
TCTGAGTGATTGACTACCCGTCAGCGGGGGTCTTTCATGGGTAACAGTTTCTTGAAGTTGGAGAACAACA
TTCTGAGGGTAGGAGTCGAATATTAAGTAATCCTGACTCAATTAGCCACTGTTTTGAATCCACATACTCC
AATACTCCTGAAATAGTTCATTATGGACAGCGCAGAAGAGCTGGGGAGAATTGTGAAATTGTTATCCGCT
CACAATTCCACACAACATACGAGCCGGAAGCATAAAGTGTAAAGCCTGGGGTGCCTAATGAGTGAGCTAA
CTCACATTAATTGCGTTGCGCTCACTGCCCGCTTTCCAGTCGGGAAACCTGTCGTGCCAGCTGCATTAAT
GAATCGGCCAACGCGCGGGGAGAGGCGGTTTGCGTATTGGGCGCTCTTCCGCTTCCTCGCTCACTGACTC
GCTGCGCTCGGTCGTTCGGCTGCGGCGAGCGGTATCAGCTCACTCAAAGGCGGTAATACGGTTATCCACA
GAATCAGGGGATAACGCAGGAAAGAACATGTGAGCAAAAGGCCAGCAAAAGGCCAGGAACCGTAAAAAGG
CCGCGTTGCTGGCGTTTTTCCATAGGCTCCGCCCCCCTGACGAGCATCACAAAAATCGACGCTCAAGTCA
GAGGTGGCGAAACCCGACAGGACTATAAAGATACCAGGCGTTTCCCCCTGGAAGCTCCCTCGTGCGCTCT
CCTGTTCCGACCCTGCCGCTTACCGGATACCTGTCCGCCTTTCTCCCTTCGGGAAGCGTGGCGCTTTCTC
ATAGCTCACGCTGTAGGTATCTCAGTTCGGTGTAGGTCGTTCGCTCCAAGCTGGGCTGTGTGCACGAACC
CCCCGTTCAGCCCGACCGCTGCGCCTTATCCGGTAACTATCGTCTTGAGTCCAACCCGGTAAGACACGAC
TTATCGCCACTGGCAGCAGCCACTGGTAACAGGATTAGCAGAGCGAGGTATGTAGGCGGTGCTACAGAGT
TCTTGAAGTGGTGGCCTAACTACGGCTACACTAGAAGAACAGTATTTGGTATCTGCGCTCTGCTGAAGCC
AGTTACCTTCGGAAAAAGAGTTGGTAGCTCTTGATCCGGCAAACAAACCACCGCTGGTAGCGGTGGTTTT
TTTGTTTGCAAGCAGCAGATTACGCGCAGAAAAAAAGGATCTCAAGAAGATCCTTTGATCTTTTCTACGG
GGTCTGACGCTCAGTGGAACGAAAACTCACGTTAAGGGATTTTGGTCATGAGATTATCAAAAAGGATCTT
CACCTAGATCCTTTTAAATTAAAAATGAAGTTTTAAATCAATCTAAAGTATATATGAGTAAACTTGGTCT
GACAGTTACCAATGCTTAATCAGTGAGGCACCTATCTCAGCGATCTGTCTATTTCGTTCATCCATAGTTG
CCTGACTCCCCGTCGTGTAGATAACTACGATACGGGAGGGCTTACCATCTGGCCCCAGTGCTGCAATGAT
ACCGCGAGACCCACGCTCACCGGCTCCAGATTTATCAGCAATAAACCAGCCAGCCGGAAGGGCCGAGCGC
AGAAGTGGTCCTGCAACTTTATCCGCCTCCATCCAGTCTATTAATTGTTGCCGGGAAGCTAGAGTAAGTA
GTTCGCCAGTTAATAGTTTGCGCAACGTTGTTGCCATTGCTACAGGCATCGTGGTGTCACGCTCGTCGTT
TGGTATGGCTTCATTCAGCTCCGGTTCCCAACGATCAAGGCGAGTTACATGATCCCCCATGTTGTGCAAA
AAAGCGGTTAGCTCCTTCGGTCCTCCGATCGTTGTCAGAAGTAAGTTGGCCGCAGTGTTATCACTCATGG
TTATGGCAGCACTGCATAATTCTCTTACTGTCATGCCATCCGTAAGATGCTTTTCTGTGACTGGTGAGTA
CTCAACCAAGTCATTCTGAGAATAGTGTATGCGGCGACCGAGTTGCTCTTGCCCGGCGTCAATACGGGAT
AATACCGCGCCACATAGCAGAACTTTAAAAGTGCTCATCATTGGAAAACGTTCTTCGGGGCGAAAACTCT
CAAGGATCTTACCGCTGTTGAGATCCAGTTCGATGTAACCCACTCGTGCACCCAACTGATCTTCAGCATC
TTTTACTTTCACCAGCGTTTCTGGGTGAGCAAAAACAGGAAGGCAAAATGCCGCAAAAAAGGGAATAAGG
GCGACACGGAAATGTTGAATACTCATACTCTTCCTTTTTCAATATTATTGAAGCATTTATCAGGGTTATT
GTCTCATGAGCGGATACATATTTGAATGTATTTAGAAAAATAAACAAATAGGGGTTCCGCGCACATTTCC
CCGAAAAGTGCCACCTGACGTCTAAGAAACCATTATTATCATGACATTAACCTATAAAAATAGGCGTATC
ACGAGGCCCTTTCGTCTCGCGCGTTTCGGTGATGACGGTGAAAACCTCTGACACATGCAGCTCCCGGAGA
CGGTCACAGCTTGTCTGTAAGCGGATGCCGGGAGCAGACAAGCCCGTCAGGGCGCGTCAGCGGGTGTTGG
CGGGTGTCGGGGCTGGCTTAACTATGCGGCATCAGAGCAGATTGTACTGAGAGTGCACCATATGCGGTGT
GAAATACCGCACAGATGCGTAAGGAGAAAATACCGCATCAGGCGCCATTCGCCATTCAGGCTGCGCAACT
GTTGGGAAGGGCGATCGGTGCGGGCCTCTTCGCTATTACGCCAGCTGGCGAAAGGGGGATGTGCTGCAAG
GCGATTAAGTTGGGTAACGCCAGGGTTTTTAGGTTGAGGCCGTTGAGCACCGCCGCCGCAAGGAATGGTG
CATGCAAGGAGATGGCGCCCAACAGTCCCCCGGCCACGGGGCCTGCCACCATACCCACGCCGAAACAAGC
GCTCATGAGCCCGAAGTGGCGAGCCCGATCTTCCCCATCGGTGATGTCGGCGATATAGGCGCCAGCAACC
GCACCTGTGGCGCCGGTGATGCCGGCCACGATGCGTCCGGCGTAGAGGCGATTAGTCCAATTTGTTAAAG
ACAGGATATCAGTGGTCCAGGCTCTAGTTTTGACTCAACAATATCACCAGCTGAAGCCTATAGAGTACGA
GCCATAGATA
